>Addgene plasmid #163177 | pKLV2-U6gRNA5(hWWTR1-W2B)-PGKpuro2AmCherry-W | addgene full sequence | sequence record 372365 | Addgene NGS Result
GGGTCTCTCTGGTTAGACCAGATCTGAGCCTGGGAGCTCTCTGGCTAACTAGGGAACCCACTGCTTAAGC
CTCAATAAAGCTTGCCTTGAGTGCTTCAAGTAGTGTGTGCCCGTCTGTTGTGTGACTCTGGTAACTAGAG
ATCCCTCAGACCCTTTTAGTCAGTGTGGAAAATCTCTAGCAGTGGCGCCCGAACAGGGACTTGAAAGCGA
AAGGGAAACCAGAGGAGCTCTCTCGACGCAGGACTCGGCTTGCTGAAGCGCGCACGGCAAGAGGCGAGGG
GCGGCGACTGGTGAGTACGCCAAAAATTTTGACTAGCGGAGGCTAGAAGGAGAGAGATGGGTGCGAGAGC
GTCAGTATTAAGCGGGGGAGAATTAGATCGCGATGGGAAAAAATTCGGTTAAGGCCAGGGGGAAAGAAAA
AATATAAATTAAAACATATAGTATGGGCAAGCAGGGAGCTAGAACGATTCGCAGTTAATCCTGGCCTGTT
AGAAACATCAGAAGGCTGTAGACAAATACTGGGACAGCTACAACCATCCCTTCAGACAGGATCAGAAGAA
CTTAGATCATTATATAATACAGTAGCAACCCTCTATTGTGTGCATCAAAGGATAGAGATAAAAGACACCA
AGGAAGCTTTAGACAAGATAGAGGAAGAGCAAAACAAAAGTAAGACCACCGCACAGCAAGCGGCCGGCCG
CGCTGATCTTCAGACCTGGAGGAGGAGATATGAGGGACAATTGGAGAAGTGAATTATATAAATATAAAGT
AGTAAAAATTGAACCATTAGGAGTAGCACCCACCAAGGCAAAGAGAAGAGTGGTGCAGAGAGAAAAAAGA
GCAGTGGGAATAGGAGCTTTGTTCCTTGGGTTCTTGGGAGCAGCAGGAAGCACTATGGGCGCAGCGTCAA
TGACGCTGACGGTACAGGCCAGACAATTATTGTCTGGTATAGTGCAGCAGCAGAACAATTTGCTGAGGGC
TATTGAGGCGCAACAGCATCTGTTGCAACTCACAGTCTGGGGCATCAAGCAGCTCCAGGCAAGAATCCTG
GCTGTGGAAAGATACCTAAAGGATCAACAGCTCCTGGGGATTTGGGGTTGCTCTGGAAAACTCATTTGCA
CCACTGCTGTGCCTTGGAATGCTAGTTGGAGTAATAAATCTCTGGAACAGATTTGGAATCACACGACCTG
GATGGAGTGGGACAGAGAAATTAACAATTACACAAGCTTAATACACTCCTTAATTGAAGAATCGCAAAAC
CAGCAAGAAAAGAATGAACAAGAATTATTGGAATTAGATAAATGGGCAAGTTTGTGGAATTGGTTTAACA
TAACAAATTGGCTGTGGTATATAAAATTATTCATAATGATAGTAGGAGGCTTGGTAGGTTTAAGAATAGT
TTTTGCTGTACTTTCTATAGTGAATAGAGTTAGGCAGGGATATTCACCATTATCGTTTCAGACCCACCTC
CCAACCCCGAGGGGACCCGACAGGCCCGAAGGAATAGAAGAAGAAGGTGGAGAGAGAGACAGAGACAGAT
CCATTCGATTAGTGAACGGATCGGCACTGCGTGCGCCAATTCTGCAGACAAATGGCAGTATTCATCCACA
ATTTTAAAAGAAAAGGGGGGATTGGGGGGTACAGTGCAGGGGAAAGAATAGTAGACATAATAGCAACAGA
CATACAAACTAAAGAATTACAAAAACAAATTACAAAAATTCAAAATTTTCGGGTTTATTACAGGGACAGC
AGAGATCCAGTTTGGTTAGTACCGGGCCCTACGCGTCCAAGGTCGGGCAGGAAGAGGGCCTATTTCCCAT
GATTCCTTCATATTTGCATATACGATACAAGGCTGTTAGAGAGATAATTAGAATTAATTTGACTGTAAAC
ACAAAGATATTAGTACAAAATACGTGACGTAGAAAGTAATAATTTCTTGGGTAGTTTGCAGTTTTAAAAT
TATGTTTTAAAATGGACTATCATATGCTTACCGTAACTTGAAAGTATTTCGATTTCTTGGCTTTATATAT
CTTGTGGAAAGGACGAAACACCGAGGATTCGAATGCGCCAAGGTTTAAGAGCTATGCTGGAAACAGCATA
GCAAGTTTAAATAAGGCTAGTCCGTTATCAACTTGAAAAAGTGGCACCGAGTCGGTGCTTTTTTTGGATC
CAATTCTACCGGGTAGGGGAGGCGCTTTTCCCAAGGCAGTCTGGAGCATGCGCTTTAGCAGCCCCGCTGG
GCACTTGGCGCTACACAAGTGGCCTCTGGCCTCGCACACATTCCACATCCACCGGTAGGCGCCAACCGGC
TCCGTTCTTTGGTGGCCCCTTCGCGCCACCTTCTACTCCTCCCCTAGTCAGGAAGTTCCCCCCCGCCCCG
CAGCTCGCGTCGTGCAGGACGTGACAAATGGAAGTAGCACGTCTCACTAGTCTCGTGCAGATGGACAGCA
CCGCTGAGCAATGGAAGCGGGTAGGCCTTTGGGGCAGCGGCCAATAGCAGCTTTGCTCCTTCGCTTTCTG
GGCTCAGAGGCTGGGAAGGGGTGGGTCCGGGGGCGGGCTCAGGGGCGGGCTCAGGGGCGGGGCGGGCGCC
CGAAGGTCCTCCGGAGGCCCGGCATTCTGCACGCTTCAAAAGCGCACGTCTGCCGCGCTGTTCTCCTCTT
CCTCATCTCCGGGCCTTTCGACCTGCATCCATCTAGATCTCGAGCAGCTGAAGCTTACCATGACCGAGTA
CAAGCCCACGGTGCGCCTCGCCACCCGCGACGACGTCCCCAGGGCCGTACGCACCCTCGCCGCCGCGTTC
GCCGACTACCCCGCCACGCGCCACACCGTCGATCCGGACCGCCACATCGAGCGGGTCACCGAGCTGCAAG
AACTCTTCCTCACGCGCGTCGGGCTCGACATCGGCAAGGTGTGGGTCGCGGACGACGGCGCCGCGGTGGC
GGTCTGGACCACGCCGGAGAGCGTCGAAGCGGGGGCGGTGTTCGCCGAGATCGGCCCGCGCATGGCCGAG
TTGAGCGGTTCCCGGCTGGCCGCGCAGCAACAGATGGAAGGCCTCCTGGCGCCGCACCGGCCCAAGGAGC
CCGCGTGGTTCCTGGCCACCGTCGGCGTCTCGCCCGACCACCAGGGCAAGGGTCTGGGCAGCGCCGTCGT
GCTCCCCGGAGTGGAGGCGGCCGAGCGCGCCGGGGTGCCCGCCTTCCTGGAGACCTCCGCGCCCCGCAAC
CTCCCCTTCTACGAGCGGCTCGGCTTCACCGTCACCGCCGACGTCGAGGTGCCCGAAGGACCGCGCACCT
GGTGCATGACCCGCAAGCCCGGTGCCGGCGGCGGGTCCGGAGGAGAGGGCAGAGGAAGTCTCCTAACATG
CGGTGACGTGGAGGAGAATCCTGGCCCAATGGTGAGCAAGGGCGAGGAGGATAACTCCGCCATCATCAAG
GAGTTCCTGCGCTTCAAGGTGCACATGGAGGGCTCCGTGAACGGCCACGAGTTCGAGATCGAGGGCGAGG
GCGAGGGCCGCCCCTACGAGGGCACCCAGACCGCCAAGCTGAAGGTGACCAAGGGTGGCCCCCTGCCCTT
CGCCTGGGACATCCTGTCCCCTCAGTTCATGTACGGCTCCAAGGCCTACGTGAAGCACCCCGCCGACATC
CCCGACTACTTGAAGCTGTCCTTCCCCGAGGGCTTCAAGTGGGAGCGCGTGATGAACTTCGAGGACGGCG
GCGTGGTGACCGTGACCCAGGACTCCTCTCTGCAGGACGGCGAGTTCATCTACAAGGTGAAGCTGCGCGG
CACCAACTTCCCCTCCGACGGCCCCGTAATGCAGAAGAAAACCATGGGCTGGGAGGCCTCCTCCGAGCGG
ATGTACCCCGAGGACGGCGCCCTGAAGGGCGAGATCAAGCAGAGGCTGAAGCTGAAGGACGGCGGCCACT
ACGACGCTGAGGTCAAGACCACCTACAAGGCCAAGAAGCCCGTGCAGCTGCCCGGCGCCTACAACGTCAA
CATCAAGTTGGACATCACCTCCCACAACGAGGACTACACCATCGTGGAACAGTACGAACGCGCCGAGGGC
CGCCACTCCACCGGCGGCATGGACGAGCTGTACAAGTGAGCGGCCGCTCAACCTCTGGATTACAAAATTT
GTGAAAGATTGACTGGTATTCTTAACTATGTTGCTCCTTTTACGCTATGTGGATACGCTGCTTTAATGCC
TTTGTATCATGCTATTGCTTCCCGTATGGCTTTCATTTTCTCCTCCTTGTATAAATCCTGGTTGCTGTCT
CTTTATGAGGAGTTGTGGCCCGTTGTCAGGCAACGTGGCGTGGTGTGCACTGTGTTTGCTGACGCAACCC
CCACTGGTTGGGGCATTGCCACCACCTGTCAGCTCCTTTCCGGGACTTTCGCTTTCCCCCTCCCTATTGC
CACGGCGGAACTCATCGCCGCCTGCCTTGCCCGCTGCTGGACAGGGGCTCGGCTGTTGGGCACTGACAAT
TCCGTGGTGTTGTCGGGGAAATCATCGTCCTTTCCTTGGCTGCTCGCCTGTGTTGCCACCTGGATTCTGC
GCGGGACGTCCTTCTGCTACGTCCCTTCGGCCCTCAATCCAGCGGACCTTCCTTCCCGCGGCCTGCTGCC
GGCTCTGCGGCCTCTTCCGCGTCTACGCCTTCGCCCTCAGACGAGTCGGATCTCCCTTTGGGCCGCCTCC
CCGCAGGTACCTTTAAGACCAATGACTTACAAGGCAGCTGTAGATCTTAGCCACTTTTTAAAAGAAAAGG
GGGGACTGGAAGGGCTAATTCACTCCCAAAGAAGTCAAGATCTGCTTTTTGCCTGTACTGGGTCTCTCTG
GTTAGACCAGAGTCTCTCTGGTTAGACCAGATCTGAGCCTGGGAGCTCTCTGGCTAACTAGGGAACCCAC
TGCTTAAGCCTCAATAAAGCTTGCCTTGAGTGCTTCAAGTAGTGTGTGCCCGTCTGTTGTGTGACTCTGG
TAACTAGAGATCCCTCAGACCCTTTTAGTCAGTGTGGAAAATCTCTAGCAGTTTAAACCCGCTGATCAGC
CTCGACTGTGCCTTCTAGTTGCCAGCCATCTGTTGTTTGCCCCTCCCCCGTGCCTTCCTTGACCCTGGAA
GGTGCCACTCCCACTGTCCTTTCCTAATAAAATGAGGAAATTGCATCGCATTGTCTGAGTAGGTGTCATT
CTATTCTGGGGGGTGGGGTGGGGCAGGACAGCAAGGGGGAGGATTGGGAAGTCAATAGCAGGCATGCTGG
GGATGCGGTGGGCTCTATGGGCGGCCGTTAATTAAGCTTTTGTTCCCTTTAGTGAGGGTTAATTGCGCGC
TTGGCGTAATCATGGTCATAGCTGTTTCCTGTGTGAAATTGTTATCCGCTCACAATTCCACACAACATAC
GAGCCGGGAGCATAAAGTGTAAAGCCTGGGGTGCCTAATGAGTGAGCTAACTCACATTAATTGCGTTGCG
CTCACTGCCCGCTTTCCAGTCGGGAAACCTGTCGTGCCAGCTGCATTAATGAATCGGCCAACGCGCGGGG
AGAGGCGGTTTGCGTATTGGGCGCTCTTCCGCTTCCTCGCTCACTGACTCGCTGCGCTCGGTCGTTCGGC
TGCGGCGAGCGGTATCAGCTCACTCAAAGGCGGTAATACGGTTATCCACAGAATCAGGGGATAACGCAGG
AAAGAACATGTGAGCAAAAGGCCAGCAAAAGGCCAGGAACCGTAAAAAGGCCGCGTTGCTGGCGTTTTTC
CATAGGCTCCGCCCCCCTGACGAGCATCACAAAAATCGACGCTCAAGTCAGAGGTGGCGAAACCCGACAG
GACTATAAAGATACCAGGCGTTTCCCCCTGGAAGCTCCCTCGTGCGCTCTCCTGTTCCGACCCTGCCGCT
TACCGGATACCTGTCCGCCTTTCTCCCTTCGGGAAGCGTGGCGCTTTCTCATAGCTCACGCTGTAGGTAT
CTCAGTTCGGTGTAGGTCGTTCGCTCCAAGCTGGGCTGTGTGCACGAACCCCCCGTTCAGCCCGACCGCT
GCGCCTTATCCGGTAACTATCGTCTTGAGTCCAACCCGGTAAGACACGACTTATCGCCACTGGCAGCAGC
CACTGGTAACAGGATTAGCAGAGCGAGGTATGTAGGCGGTGCTACAGAGTTCTTGAAGTGGTGGCCTAAC
TACGGCTACACTAGAAGAACAGTATTTGGTATCTGCGCTCTGCTGAAGCCAGTTACCTTCGGAAAAAGAG
TTGGTAGCTCTTGATCCGGCAAACAAACCACCGCTGGTAGCGGTGGTTTTTTTGTTTGCAAGCAGCAGAT
TACGCGCAGAAAAAAAGGATCTCAAGAAGATCCTTTGATCTTTTCTACGGGGTCTGACGCTCAGTGGAAC
GAAAACTCACGTTAAGGGATTTTGGTCATGAGATTATCAAAAAGGATCTTCACCTAGATCCTTTTAAATT
AAAAATGAAGTTTTAAATCAATCTAAAGTATATATGAGTAAACTTGGTCTGACAGTTACCAATGCTTAAT
CAGTGAGGCACCTATCTCAGCGATCTGTCTATTTCGTTCATCCATAGTTGCCTGACTCCCCGTCGTGTAG
ATAACTACGATACGGGAGGGCTTACCATCTGGCCCCAGTGCTGCAATGATACCGCGAGACCCACGCTCAC
CGGCTCCAGATTTATCAGCAATAAACCAGCCAGCCGGAAGGGCCGAGCGCAGAAGTGGTCCTGCAACTTT
ATCCGCCTCCATCCAGTCTATTAATTGTTGCCGGGAAGCTAGAGTAAGTAGTTCGCCAGTTAATAGTTTG
CGCAACGTTGTTGCCATTGCTACAGGCATCGTGGTGTCACGCTCGTCGTTTGGTATGGCTTCATTCAGCT
CCGGTTCCCAACGATCAAGGCGAGTTACATGATCCCCCATGTTGTGCAAAAAAGCGGTTAGCTCCTTCGG
TCCTCCGATCGTTGTCAGAAGTAAGTTGGCCGCAGTGTTATCACTCATGGTTATGGCAGCACTGCATAAT
TCTCTTACTGTCATGCCATCCGTAAGATGCTTTTCTGTGACTGGTGAGTACTCAACCAAGTCATTCTGAG
AATAGTGTATGCGGCGACCGAGTTGCTCTTGCCCGGCGTCAATACGGGATAATACCGCGCCACATAGCAG
AACTTTAAAAGTGCTCATCATTGGAAAACGTTCTTCGGGGCGAAAACTCTCAAGGATCTTACCGCTGTTG
AGATCCAGTTCGATGTAACCCACTCGTGCACCCAACTGATCTTCAGCATCTTTTACTTTCACCAGCGTTT
CTGGGTGAGCAAAAACAGGAAGGCAAAATGCCGCAAAAAAGGGAATAAGGGCGACACGGAAATGTTGAAT
ACTCATACTCTTCCTTTTTCAATATTATTGAAGCATTTATCAGGGTTATTGTCTCATGAGCGGATACATA
TTTGAATGTATTTAGAAAAATAAACAAATAGGGGTTCCGCGCACATTTCCCCGAAAAGTGCCACCTAAAT
TGTAAGCGTTAATATTTTGTTAAAATTCGCGTTAAATTTTTGTTAAATCAGCTCATTTTTTAACCAATAG
GCCGAAATCGGCAAAATCCCTTATAAATCAAAAGAATAGACCGAGATAGGGT
[37 nt withheld, positions 7613-7649]
AAAGAACGTGGACTCCAACGTCAAAGG
[49 nt withheld, positions 7677-7725]
T
[91 nt withheld, positions 7727-7817]
G
[124 nt withheld, positions 7819-7942]
CCCATTCGCCATTCAGGCTGCGCAACTGTTGGGAAGGGCGATCGGTGCGGGCCTCTTCGCTATTACGCCA
GCTGGCGAAAGGGGGATGTGCTGCAAGGCGATTAAGTTGGGTAACGCCAGGGTTTTCCCAGTCACGACGT
TGTAAAACGACGGCCAGTGAGCGCGCGTAATACGACTCACTATAGGGCGAATTGACTAGTACATAACTTA
CGGTAAATGGCCCGCCTGGCTGACCGCCCAACGACCCCCGCCCATTGACGTCAATAATGACGTATGTTCC
CATAGTAACGCCAATAGGGACTTTCCATTGACGTCAATGGGTGGAGTATTTACGGTAAACTGCCCACTTG
GCAGTACATCAAGTGTATCATATGCCAAGTACGCCCCCTATTGACGTCAATGACGGTAAATGGCCCGCCT
GGCATTATGCCCAGTACATGACCTTATGGGACTTTCCTACTTGGCAGTACATCTACGTATTAGTCATCGC
TATTACCATGGTGATGCGGTTTTGGCAGTACATCAATGGGCGTGGATAGCGGTTTGACTCACGGGGATTT
CCAAGTCTCCACCCCATTGACGTCAATGGGAGTTTGTTTTGGCACCAAAATCAACGGGACTTTCCAAAAT
GTCGTAACAACTCCGCCCCATTGACGCAAATGGGCGGTAGGCGTGTACGGTGGGAGGTCTATATAAGCAG
CGCGTTTTGCCTGTACT
Features (pLannotate 1.2.2; 28 found; start..end, strand, type, name):
      1..181     +  LTR            5' LTR (truncated): truncated 5' long terminal repeat (LTR) from HIV-1
    228..353     +  misc_feature   HIV-1 Ψ: packaging signal of human immunodeficiency virus type 1
    337..675     +  CDS            HIV-1 gag (fragment): gag protein from human immunodeficiency virus 1; gag
    852..1085    +  misc_feature   RRE: The Rev response element (RRE) of HIV-1 allows for Rev-dependent mRNA export from the nucleus to the cytoplasm.
   1462..1562    +  CDS            Rev (fragment): human immunodeficiency virus 1 (HIV-1) Rev protein; rev; enhances nuclear export of unspliced and incompletely spliced viral mRNAs
   1612..1729    +  misc_feature   cPPT/CTS: central polypurine tract and central termination sequence of HIV-1
   1804..2044    +  promoter       U6 promoter: RNA polymerase III promoter for human U6 snRNA
   2091..2158    +  misc_RNA       tracrRNA (fragment): trans-activating CRISPR RNA for the Streptococcus pyogenes CRISPR/Cas9 system
   2181..2680    +  promoter       PGK promoter: mouse phosphoglycerate kinase 1 promoter
   2720..3316    +  CDS            PuroR (fragment): puromycin N-acetyltransferase; pac from Streptomyces; confers resistance to puromycin
   3389..4096    +  CDS            mCherry: mCherry is a basic (constitutively fluorescent) red fluorescent protein published in 2004, derived from Discosoma sp.. It is reported to be a very rapidly-maturing monomer with low acid sensitivity.
   4108..4694    +  misc_feature   WPRE: woodchuck hepatitis virus posttranscriptional regulatory element
   4688..4834    +  CDS            nef (fragment): NEF_HV1LA - Experimental evidence at protein level: Swiss-Prot protein existence level 1. Extracellular Nef protein targets CD4(+) T-lymphocytes for apoptosis by interacting with CXCR4 surface receptors. From Human immunodeficiency virus type 1 group M subtype B (isolate Lai) (HIV-1).
   4842..5020    +  LTR            5' LTR (truncated): truncated 5' long terminal repeat (LTR) from HIV-1
   5046..5157    +  polyA_signal   bGH poly(A) signal: bovine growth hormone polyadenylation signal
   5296..5314    -  promoter       T3 promoter: promoter for bacteriophage T3 RNA polymerase
   5359..5375    -  protein_bind   lac operator: The lac repressor binds to the lac operator to inhibit transcription in E. coli. This inhibition can be relieved by adding lactose or isopropyl-β-D-thiogalactopyranoside (IPTG). lac repressor encoded by lacI
   5383..5413    -  promoter       lac promoter: promoter for the E. coli lac operon
   5428..5449    -  protein_bind   CAP binding site: CAP binding activates transcription in the presence of cAMP. E. coli catabolite activator protein
   5462..5554    -  CDS            lacI (fragment): lac repressor; lacI; The lac repressor binds to the lac operator to inhibit transcription in E. coli. This inhibition can be relieved by adding lactose or isopropyl-β-D-thiogalactopyranoside (IPTG).
   5737..6325    -  rep_origin     ori: high-copy-number ColE1/pMB1/pBR322/pUC origin of replication
   6496..7356    -  CDS            AmpR: β-lactamase; bla; confers resistance to ampicillin, carbenicillin, and related antibiotics
   7357..7461    -  promoter       AmpR promoter: bla
   7514..7942    -  rep_origin     f1 ori (sequence partly withheld): f1 bacteriophage origin of replication; arrow indicates direction of (+) strand synthesis
   7947..8102    -  CDS            lacZα (fragment): LacZα fragment of β-galactosidase; lacZ fragment
   8110..8128    +  promoter       T7 promoter: promoter for bacteriophage T7 RNA polymerase
   8142..8442    +  enhancer       CMV enhancer: human cytomegalovirus immediate early enhancer
   8443..8642    +  promoter       CMV promoter: human cytomegalovirus (CMV) immediate early promoter
