[The description below was written by a language model from this plasmid's Addgene catalogue record and pLannotate feature annotations shown in this document.]
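Description:
pKLV2-U6gRNA5(hWWTR1-W2B)-PGKpuro2AmCherry-W is a lentiviral CRISPR guide RNA plasmid of about 8.65 kb. It is built on the pKLV2-U6gRNA5(BbsI)-PGKpuro2AmCherry-W backbone and designed to deliver a single guide against human WWTR1 (also known as TAZ, a Hippo pathway effector) into mammalian cells. The plasmid is propagated in E. coli through a high-copy ColE1/pUC-type origin with ampicillin selection. It also carries an f1 origin and remnants of a cloning-vector lac/T3/T7 region. A CMV enhancer/promoter sits immediately upstream of the truncated HIV-1 5' LTR, which indicates a chimeric, Tat-independent arrangement for producing genomic RNA in packaging cells. The viral portion includes the Ψ packaging signal with a gag fragment, the RRE for Rev-dependent export, cPPT/CTS, WPRE, a truncated 3' LTR and a bGH polyadenylation signal. No viral structural or enzymatic genes are present, so packaging functions must be supplied in trans.

The payload consists of two expression units. A human U6 RNA polymerase III promoter drives the WWTR1-targeting spacer, which was cloned between BbsI sites that were destroyed in the process. The spacer is fused to a Streptococcus pyogenes Cas9 guide scaffold. Downstream, a mouse PGK promoter drives puromycin N-acetyltransferase followed by mCherry. The plasmid name indicates the two are joined by a 2A peptide, so transduced cells can be selected with puromycin and tracked by red fluorescence. Although the catalogue lists mCherry as a tag, it serves as a co-expressed marker and is not fused to WWTR1. No Cas9 is encoded, so the vector is intended for cells that express Cas9 from another source. It was deposited in connection with CRISPR screening work on oral squamous cell carcinoma, where it would suit single-gene knockout of WWTR1.
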