Addgene plasmid #163177: pKLV2-U6gRNA5(hWWTR1-W2B)-PGKpuro2AmCherry-W
Purpose: Lentiviral gRNA plasmid targeting human WWTR1 gene, co-expression of mCherry tag
Depositing lab: Sok Ching Cheong. Depositing organization: Cancer Research Malaysia. Publication: Genome-wide CRISPR screens of oral squamous cell carcinoma reveal fitness genes in the Hippo pathway. Chai AWY, Yee PS, Price S, Yee SM, Lee HM, Tiong VK, Goncalves E, Behan FM, Bateson J, Gilbert J, Tan AC, McDermott U, Garnett MJ, Cheong SC. Elife. 2020 Sep 29;9. pii: 57761. doi: 10.7554/eLife.57761. PubMed 32990596.
Backbone
  Vector backbone: pKLV2-U6gRNA5(BbsI)-PGKpuro2AmCherry-W
  Total vector size (bp): 8650
  Modifications to backbone: Used BbsI enzyme to clone in gRNA targeting human WWTR1 gene
  Vector type: Mammalian Expression, Lentiviral, CRISPR
  Selectable markers: Puromycin
Growth in bacteria
  Bacterial resistance: Ampicillin, 100 μg/mL
  Growth temperature: 37°C
  Growth strain: NEB Stable
  Copy number: Unknown
Gene/Insert
  Gene/Insert name: WWTR1 (alt name: TAZ)
  gRNA/shRNA sequence: GAGGATTCGAATGCGCCAAG
  Species: H. sapiens (human)
  Entrez Gene: WWTR1 (a.k.a. TAZ)
  Promoter: U6
  Tag / fusion protein: mCherry
  Cloning method: Restriction Enzyme; 5′ cloning site BbsI (destroyed during cloning); 3′ cloning site BbsI (destroyed during cloning)
  Sequencing primers: 5′ AGATAATTAGAATTAATTTGACTG
Terms and licenses: Academic/Nonprofit Terms; Industry Terms: Not Available to Industry
How to cite: pKLV2-U6gRNA5(hWWTR1-W2B)-PGKpuro2AmCherry-W was a gift from Sok Ching Cheong (Addgene plasmid # 163177 ; http://n2t.net/addgene:163177 ; RRID:Addgene_163177)
